Addgene plasmid #208999: pENTR-D-Topo-kcnk17
Purpose: Riboprobe generation
Depositing lab: GuangJun Zhang. Depositing organization: Purdue University. Publication: Evolution of two-pore domain potassium channels and their gene expression in zebrafish embryos. Park SJ, Silic MR, Staab PL, Chen J, Zackschewski EL, Zhang G. Dev Dyn. 2024 Jan 25. doi: 10.1002/dvdy.690. PubMed 38270285.
Backbone
  Vector backbone: pENTR-D-Topo
  Backbone manufacturer: Invitrogene
  Backbone size w/o insert (bp): 2580
  Total vector size (bp): 3480
  Vector type: Cloning
Growth in bacteria
  Bacterial resistance: Kanamycin, 50 μg/mL
  Growth temperature: 37°C
  Growth strain: DH5alpha
  Copy number: High Copy
Gene/Insert
  Gene/Insert name: kcnk17
  Species: D. rerio (zebrafish)
  Insert size (bp): 900
  GenBank ID: XM_021473214.1
  Entrez Gene: kcnk17
  Promoter: T7
  Cloning method: Gateway Cloning
  Sequencing primers: 5′ M13F; 3′ M13R
Terms and licenses: Academic/Nonprofit Terms; Industry Terms: Not Available to Industry
How to cite: pENTR-D-Topo-kcnk17 was a gift from GuangJun Zhang (Addgene plasmid # 208999 ; http://n2t.net/addgene:208999 ; RRID:Addgene_208999)
