[The description below was written by a language model from this plasmid's Addgene catalogue record and pLannotate feature annotations shown in this document.]
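Description:
pENTR-D-Topo-kcnk17 is a Gateway entry clone built on the pENTR/D-TOPO cloning backbone, carrying an approximately 900 bp fragment of the zebrafish (Danio rerio) kcnk17 gene, which encodes a member of the two-pore domain potassium channel family. The plasmid totals 3,480 bp and is maintained in E. coli at high copy number through a ColE1/pUC-type origin of replication. Selection is by kanamycin, provided by an aminoglycoside phosphotransferase (KanR) gene. The rrnB T1 and T2 transcription terminators lie upstream of the cloning region, where they limit read-through transcription from the backbone into the insert. The short lacZα and lacI fragments in the annotation appear to be non-functional backbone remnants.

The insert itself is not annotated in the feature table, but it corresponds to the interval between the attL1 and attL2 recombination sites. These sites would allow the fragment to be transferred into attR-containing destination vectors by an LR Clonase reaction. A T7 promoter sits just outside attL2 on the minus strand, so it points back toward the insert. T7 RNA polymerase can therefore transcribe across attL2 and through the kcnk17 sequence in vitro. If the fragment was cloned directionally in the sense orientation relative to attL1, as the D-TOPO design intends, this transcript would be antisense to the mRNA, although the record does not state the insert orientation explicitly.

This arrangement fits the stated purpose of riboprobe generation, with the plasmid serving as a template for labelled RNA probes. The associated study examined two-pore domain potassium channel gene expression in zebrafish embryos. M13 forward and reverse primer sites flanking the cassette are listed for sequence verification.
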