Features (pLannotate 1.2.2; 9 found; start..end, strand, type, name):
      1..37      -  CDS            lacZα (fragment): LacZα fragment of β-galactosidase; lacZ fragment
     53..152     +  protein_bind   attL1: mutant version of attL; recombination site for the Gateway® LR reaction LR Clonase™
   1089..1188    -  protein_bind   attL2: mutant version of attL; recombination site for the Gateway® LR reaction LR Clonase™
   1206..1224    -  promoter       T7 promoter: promoter for bacteriophage T7 RNA polymerase
   1358..2167    +  CDS            KanR: aminoglycoside phosphotransferase; aph(3')-Ia; confers resistance to kanamycin in bacteria or G418 (Geneticin®) in eukaryotes
   2314..2902    +  rep_origin     ori: high-copy-number ColE1/pMB1/pBR322/pUC origin of replication
   3085..3177    +  CDS            lacI (fragment): lac repressor; lacI; The lac repressor binds to the lac operator to inhibit transcription in E. coli. This inhibition can be relieved by adding lactose or isopropyl-β-D-thiogalactopyranoside (IPTG).
   3232..3259    -  terminator     rrnB T2 terminator: transcription terminator T2 from the E. coli rrnB gene
   3391..3434    +  terminator     rrnB T1 terminator: Escherichia coli rrnB; transcription terminator T1 from the E. coli rrnB gene
>Addgene plasmid #208999 | pENTR-D-Topo-kcnk17 | addgene full sequence | sequence record 413242 | Addgene NGS Result
GTTTTCCCAGTCACGACGTTGTAAAACGACGGCCAGTCTTAAGCTCGGGCCCCAAATAATGATTTTATTT
TGACTGATAGTGACCTGTTCGTTGCAACAAATTGATGAGCAATGCTTTTTTATAATGCCAACTTTGTACA
AAAAAGCAGGCTCCGCGGCCGCCCCCTTCACCATGCTCTCCATGTTTTCAGGAAGGTTATGTCAGTTTCT
CAGTGTAACCCGGTTACCTTCTATCCTTTTTCTTGGAGTTTTTTATGTCGCTTATGTTCTTGTCGGAGGG
CTGGTATTCTGGAAGCTAGAAGGATGGTATGTGTTGCAACAGATTGCTCTTTTGAAAGAGAAAAGACTGG
AACTGCTTGAGAAGTACCCCTGTCTGGGTCAGAATGGCCTCAGTGAACTAGCACAGATGATCAAATCTGC
TTCCCTGAGAGGCTTGAGTCCAGACAGCAACGACACTGCAGATGGCCTCTGGAAATTTACCAGTTCATCT
GTGTTTGCGGCGACAGTGGTCACAACTATTGGCTATGGGAATATAGTTCCGCTGACAACAGCTGGTCAAA
TATTCTGTGTGATGTTTGCTCTTTTCGGCATTCCTCTGAATGTTGTAGTCTTGAACAGAGTTGGGAAATA
CATGCTGGCAATTGAAAGACATTTTTGCAATTTTCTGGAGAAAAAAATTGATAGAGGGAAATGTGTACGG
ATATCAATTCATAGTATATCCTTTGTGAGTTCAGCGTTCTTGTACCTCGTGGTTCCTATGCTGCTCTTTA
AAGAGTATGAGGGATGGAGTTATGCTGAAGCCATTTATTACTGCTTCATAACACTCAGCACTATTGGATT
TGGAGATTACGTTGCAGATCACAACCCAGCAATAAATTACCCTGAGTGGTACAGCTGTTTGATGGCTGTC
TGGATATTCTTTGGCCTGGCTTGGCTTGCGCTTCTAGTCAATCACACTATTGATTTACTGGAAAGTCTGA
ACGCTTACCTGAGAGGAAGGCAGAATGGACAATCACAAATGAATGAGACTGAAGAAAAGCCAGAAAAAGG
ACTGAAAGAGGAAGAAACATGAAAGGGTGGGCGCGCCGACCCAGCTTTCTTGTACAAAGTTGGCATTATA
AGAAAGCATTGCTTATCAATTTGTTGCAACGAACAGGTCACTATCAGTCAAAATAAAATCATTATTTGCC
ATCCAGCTGATATCCCCTATAGTGAGTCGTATTACATGGTCATAGCTGTTTCCTGGCAGCTCTGGCCCGT
GTCTCAAAATCTCTGATGTTACATTGCACAAGATAAAAATATATCATCATGAACAATAAAACTGTCTGCT
TACATAAACAGTAATACAAGGGGTGTTATGAGCCATATTCAACGGGAAACGTCGAGGCCGCGATTAAATT
CCAACATGGATGCTGATTTATATGGGTATAAATGGGCTCGCGATAATGTCGGGCAATCAGGTGCGACAAT
CTATCGCTTGTATGGGAAGCCCGATGCGCCAGAGTTGTTTCTGAAACATGGCAAAGGTAGCGTTGCCAAT
GATGTTACAGATGAGATGGTCAGACTAAACTGGCTGACGGAATTTATGCCTCTTCCGACCATCAAGCATT
TTATCCGTACTCCTGATGATGCATGGTTACTCACCACTGCGATCCCCGGAAAAACAGCATTCCAGGTATT
AGAAGAATATCCTGATTCAGGTGAAAATATTGTTGATGCGCTGGCAGTGTTCCTGCGCCGGTTGCATTCG
ATTCCTGTTTGTAATTGTCCTTTTAACAGCGATCGCGTATTTCGTCTCGCTCAGGCGCAATCACGAATGA
ATAACGGTTTGGTTGATGCGAGTGATTTTGATGACGAGCGTAATGGCTGGCCTGTTGAACAAGTCTGGAA
AGAAATGCATAAACTTTTGCCATTCTCACCGGATTCAGTCGTCACTCATGGTGATTTCTCACTTGATAAC
CTTATTTTTGACGAGGGGAAATTAATAGGTTGTATTGATGTTGGACGAGTCGGAATCGCAGACCGATACC
AGGATCTTGCCATCCTATGGAACTGCCTCGGTGAGTTTTCTCCTTCATTACAGAAACGGCTTTTTCAAAA
ATATGGTATTGATAATCCTGATATGAATAAATTGCAGTTTCATTTGATGCTCGATGAGTTTTTCTAATCA
GAATTGGTTAATTGGTTGTAACACTGGCAGAGCATTACGCTGACTTGACGGGACGGCGCAAGCTCATGAC
CAAAATCCCTTAACGTGAGTTACGCGTCGTTCCACTGAGCGTCAGACCCCGTAGAAAAGATCAAAGGATC
TTCTTGAGATCCTTTTTTTCTGCGCGTAATCTGCTGCTTGCAAACAAAAAAACCACCGCTACCAGCGGTG
GTTTGTTTGCCGGATCAAGAGCTACCAACTCTTTTTCCGAAGGTAACTGGCTTCAGCAGAGCGCAGATAC
CAAATACTGTTCTTCTAGTGTAGCCGTAGTTAGGCCACCACTTCAAGAACTCTGTAGCACCGCCTACATA
CCTCGCTCTGCTAATCCTGTTACCAGTGGCTGCTGCCAGTGGCGATAAGTCGTGTCTTACCGGGTTGGAC
TCAAGACGATAGTTACCGGATAAGGCGCAGCGGTCGGGCTGAACGGGGGGTTCGTGCACACAGCCCAGCT
TGGAGCGAACGACCTACACCGAACTGAGATACCTACAGCGTGAGCTATGAGAAAGCGCCACGCTTCCCGA
AGGGAGAAAGGCGGACAGGTATCCGGTAAGCGGCAGGGTCGGAACAGGAGAGCGCACGAGGGAGCTTCCA
GGGGGAAACGCCTGGTATCTTTATAGTCCTGTCGGGTTTCGCCACCTCTGACTTGAGCGTCGATTTTTGT
GATGCTCGTCAGGGGGGCGGAGCCTATGGAAAAACGCCAGCAACGCGGCCTTTTTACGGTTCCTGGCCTT
TTGCTGGCCTTTTGCTCACATGTTCTTTCCTGCGTTATCCCCTGATTCTGTGGATAACCGTATTACCGCC
TTTGAGTGAGCTGATACCGCTCGCCGCAGCCGAACGACCGAGCGCAGCGAGTCAGTGAGCGAGGAAGCGG
AAGAGCGCCCAATACGCAAACCGCCTCTCCCCGCGCGTTGGCCGATTCATTAATGCAGCTGGCACGACAG
GTTTCCCGACTGGAAAGCGGGCAGTGAGCGCAACGCAATTAATACGCGTACCGCTAGCCAGGAAGAGTTT
GTAGAAACGCAAAAAGGCCATCCGTCAGGATGGCCTTCTGCTTAGTTTGATGCCTGGCAGTTTATGGCGG
GCGTCCTGCCCGCCACCCTCCGGGCCGTTGCTTCACAACGTTCAAATCCGCTCCCGGCGGATTTGTCCTA
CTCAGGAGAGCGTTCACCGACAAACAACAGATAAAACGAAAGGCCCAGTCTTCCGACTGAGCCTTTCGTT
TTATTTGATGCCTGGCAGTTCCCTACTCTCGCGTTAACGCTAGCATGGAT
